>Addgene plasmid #109835 | pHH0103_NR0B1_Hormone-recep | addgene full sequence | sequence record 315908 | Addgene NGS Result
TTGACAATTAATCATCGGCTCGTATAATGTGTGGAATTGTGAGCGGATAACAATTTCACACAGGAAACAG
CCAGTCCGTTTAGGTGTTTTCACGAGCACTTCACCAACAAGGACCATAGATTATGAAAATCGAAGAACAC
CATCACCATCACCATTCCAGCGGTAAGCTTATGTCCCCTATACTAGGTTATTGGAAAATTAAGGGCCTTG
TGCAACCCACTCGACTTCTTTTGGAATATCTTGAAGAAAAATATGAAGAGCATTTGTATGAGCGCGATGA
AGGTGATAAATGGCGAAACAAAAAGTTTGAATTGGGTTTGGAGTTTCCCAATCTTCCTTATTATATTGAT
GGTGATGTTAAATTAACACAGTCTATGGCCATCATACGTTATATAGCTGACAAGCACAACATGTTGGGTG
GTTGTCCAAAAGAGCGTGCAGAGATTTCAATGCTTGAAGGAGCGGTTTTGGATATTAGATACGGTGTTTC
GAGAATTGCATATAGTAAAGACTTTGAAACTCTCAAAGTTGATTTTCTTAGCAAGCTACCTGAAATGCTG
AAAATGTTCGAAGATCGTTTATGTCATAAAACATATTTAAATGGTGATCATGTAACCCATCCTGACTTCA
TGTTGTATGACGCTCTTGATGTTGTTTTATACATGGACCCAATGTGCCTGGATGCGTTCCCAAAATTAGT
TTGTTTTAAAAAACGTATTGAAGCTATCCCACAAATTGATAAGTACTTGAAATCCAGCAAGTATATAGCA
TGGCCTTTGCAGGGCTGGCAAGCCACGTTTGGTGGTGGCGACCATCCTCCAAAATCGGATCTGGAAGTTC
TGTTCCAGGGGCCCCTGTCCAGCGGTCTGGTTCCGCGTGGTTCCGGTACCGCGGCCCAGCCGGCCGGCGA
GGATCATCCGCAGCAAGGTTCTACTCTGTATTGTGTGCCAACTTCTACCAACCAGGCACAAGCTGCTCCG
GAAGAACGTCCGCGTGCTCCTTGGTGGGATACCTCTTCTGGCGCCCTGCGTCCGGTGGCTCTGAAATCTC
CGCAGGTTGTCTGCGAGGCAGCCTCCGCGGGCCTGCTGAAAACGCTGCGCTTTGTTAAATACCTGCCGTG
CTTTCAGGTACTGCCGCTGGACCAACAGCTGGTGCTGGTTCGTAACTGCTGGGCGAGCCTGCTGATGCTG
GAGCTGGCACAAGACCGTCTGCAGTTCGAAACCGTGGAAGTTTCCGAGCCGTCTATGCTGCAGAAAATTC
TGACTACCCGTCGCCGTGAAACCGGTGGTAACGAACCACTGCCGGTTCCGACTCTGCAGCACCACCTGGC
GCCACCTGCGGAAGCGCGTAAAGTGCCGTCCGCAAGCCAGGTCCAGGCCATCAAATGCTTCCTGAGCAAA
TGCTGGTCCCTGAATATCTCTACCAAGGAATACGCATACCTGAAGGGTACCGTACTGTTTAACCCGGACG
TACCGGGTCTGCAGTGTGTTAAATATATCCAGGGCCTGCAGTGGGGTACGCAGCAGATTCTGAGCGAACA
CACGCGTATGACCCATCAGGGCCCGCACGATCGCTTCATTGAACTGAACAGCACTCTGTTCCTGCTGCGC
TTCATCAACGCGAACGTAATTGCTGAACTGTTCTTCCGCCCGATCATCGGTACCGTTTCCATGGACGATA
TGATGCTGGAAATGCTGTGTACCAAAATCGCGGCCGCATA
[142 nt withheld, positions 1721-1862]
C
[98 nt withheld, positions 1864-1961]
AGTTTGTACTGGTGACGAAACTCAGTGTCTAGCTAGAGTGGC
[149 nt withheld, positions 2004-2152]
T
[41 nt withheld, positions 2154-2194]
T
[62 nt withheld, positions 2196-2257]
A
[35 nt withheld, positions 2259-2293]
CCTCCCTCAATCGGTTGAATGTCGCCCTTTTGTCTTTGGCGCTGGTAAACCATATGAA
[86 nt withheld, positions 2352-2437]
T
[54 nt withheld, positions 2439-2492]
CTAGCGCCGCCCTATACCTTGTCTGCCTCCCCGCGTTGCGTCGCGGTGCATGGAGCCGGGCCACCTCGAC
CTGAATGGAAGCCGGCGGCACCTCGCTAACGGATTCACCACTCCAAGAATTGGAGCCAATCAATTCTTGC
GGAGAACTGTGAATGCGCAAACCAACCCTTGGCAGAACATATCCATCGCGTCCGCCATCTCCAGCAGCCG
CACGCGGCGCATCTCGGGCAGCGTTGGGTCCTGGCCACGGGTGCGCATGATCGTGCTCCTGTCGTTGAGG
ACCCGGCTAGGCTGGCGGGGTTGCCTTACTGGTTAGCAGAATGAATCACCGATACGCGAGCGAACGTGAA
GCGACTGCTGCTGCAAAACGTCTGCGACCTGAGCAACAACATGAATGGTCTTCGGTTTCCGTGTTTCGTA
AAGTCTGGAAACGCGGAAGTCAGCGCCCTGCACCATTATGTTCCGGATCTGCATCGCAGGATGCTGCTGG
CTACCCTGTGGAACACCTACATCTGTATTAACGAAGCGCTGGCATTGACCCTGAGTGATTTTTCTCTGGT
CCCGCCGCATCCATACCGCCAGTTGTTTACCCTCACAACGTTCCAGTAACCGGGCATGTTCATCATCAGT
AACCCGTATCGTGAGCATCCTCTCTCGTTTCATCGGTATCATTACCCCCATGAACAGAAATCCCCCTTAC
ACGGAGGCATCAGTGACCAAACAGGAAAAAACCGCCCTTAACATGGCCCGCTTTATCAGAAGCCAGACAT
TAACGCTTCTGGAGAAACTCAACGAGCTGGACGCGGATGAACAGGCAGACATCTGTGAATCGCTTCACGA
CCACGCTGATGAGCTTTACCGCAGGATCCGCGAAATTGTAAGCGTTAATATTTTGTTAAAATTCGCGTTA
AATTTTTGTTAAATCAGCTCATTTTTTAACCAATAGGCCGAAATCGGCAAAATCCCTTATAAATCAAAAG
AATAGACCGAGATAGGGT
[37 nt withheld, positions 3491-3527]
AAAGAACGTGGACTCCAACGTCAAAGG
[49 nt withheld, positions 3555-3603]
T
[91 nt withheld, positions 3605-3695]
G
[124 nt withheld, positions 3697-3820]
CGCGGATCCTGCCTCGCGCGTTTCGGTGATGACGGTGAAAACCTCTGACACATGCAGCTCCCGGAGACGG
TCACAGCTTGTCTGTAAGCGGATGCCGGGAGCAGACAAGCCCGTCAGGGCGCGTCAGCGGGTGTTGGCGG
GTGTCGGGGCGCAGCCATGACCCAGTCACGTAGCGATAGCGGAGTGTATACTGGCTTAACTATGCGGCAT
CAGAGCAGATTGTACTGAGAGTGCACCATATGCGGTGTGAAATACCGCACAGATGCGTAAGGAGAAAATA
CCGCATCAGGCGCTCTTCCGCTTCCTCGCTCACTGACTCGCTGCGCTCGGTCGTTCGGCTGCGGCGAGCG
GTATCAGCTCACTCAAAGGCGGTAATACGGTTATCCACAGAATCAGGGGATAACGCAGGAAAGAACATGT
GAGCAAAAGGCCAGCAAAAGGCCAGGAACCGTAAAAAGGCCGCGTTGCTGGCGTTTTTCCATAGGCTCCG
CCCCCCTGACGAGCATCACAAAAATCGACGCTCAAGTCAGAGGTGGCGAAACCCGACAGGACTATAAAGA
TACCAGGGTTTCCCCCTGGAAGCTCCCTCGTGCGCTCTCCTGTTCCGACCCTGCCGCTTACCGGATACCT
GTCCGCCTTTCTCCCTTCGGGAAGCGTGGCGCTTTCTCATAGCTCACGCTGTAGGTATCTCAGTTCGGTG
TAGGTCGTTCGCTCCAAGCTGGGCTGTGTGCACGAACCCCCCGTTCAGCCCGACCGCTGCGCCTTATCCG
GTAACTATCGTCTTGAGTCCAACCCGGTAAGACACGACTTATCGCCACTGGCAGCAGCCACTGGTAACAG
GATTAGCAGAGCGAGGTATGTAGGCGGTGCTACAGAGTTCTTGAAGTGGTGGCCTAACTACGGCTACACT
AGAAGGACAGTATTTGGTATCTGCGCTCTGCTGAAGCCAGTTACCTTCGGAAAAAGAGTTGGTAGCTCTT
GATCCGGCAAACAAACCACCGCTGGTAGCGGTGGTTTTTTTGTTTGCAAGCAGCAGATTACGCGCAGAAA
AAAAGGATCTCAAGAAGATCCTTTGATCTTTTCTACGGGGTCTGACGCTCAGTGGAACGAAAACTCACGT
TAAGGGATTTTGGTCATGAGATTATCAAAAAGGATCTTCACCTAGATCCTTTTAAATTAAAAATGAAGTT
TTAAATCAATCTAAAGTATATATGAGTAAACTTGGTCTGACAGTTACCAATGCTTAATCAGTGAGGCACC
TATCTCAGCGATCTGTCTATTTCGTTCATCCATAGTTGCCTGACTCCCCGTCGTGTAGATAACTACGATA
CGGGAGGGCTTACCATCTGGCCCCAGTGCTGCAATGATACCGCGAGACCCACGCTCACCGGCTCCAGATT
TATCAGCAATAAACCAGCCAGCCGGAAGGGCCGAGCGCAGAAGTGGTCCTGCAACTTTATCCGCCTCCAT
CCAGTCTATTAATTGTTGCCGGGAAGCTAGAGTAAGTAGTTCGCCAGTTAATAGTTTGCGCAACGTTGTT
GCCATTGCTGCAGGCATCGTGGTGTCACGCTCGTCGTTTGGTATGGCTTCATTCAGCTCCGGTTCCCAAC
GATCAAGGCGAGTTACATGATCCCCCATGTTGTGCAAAAAAGCGGTTAGCTCCTTCGGTCCTCCGATCGT
TGTCAGAAGTAAGTTGGCCGCAGTGTTATCACTCATGGTTATGGCAGCACTGCATAATTCTCTTACTGTC
ATGCCATCCGTAAGATGCTTTTCTGTGACTGGTGAGTACTCAACCAAGTCATTCTGAGAATAGTGTATGC
GGCGACCGAGTTGCTCTTGCCCGGCGTCAACACGGGATAATACCGCGCCACATAGCAGAACTTTAAAAGT
GCTCATCATTGGAAAACGTTCTTCGGGGCGAAAACTCTCAAGGATCTTACCGCTGTTGAGATCCAGTTCG
ATGTAACCCACTCGTGCACCCAACTGATCTTCAGCATCTTTTACTTTCACCAGCGTTTCTGGGTGAGCAA
AAACAGGAAGGCAAAATGCCGCAAAAAAGGGAATAAGGGCGACACGGAAATGTTGAATACTCATACTCTT
CCTTTTTCAATATTATTGAAGCATTTATCAGGGTTATTGTCTCATGAGCGGATACATATTTGAATGTATT
TAGAAAAATAAACAAATAGGGGTTCCGCGCACATTTCCCCGAAAAGTGCCACCTGACGTCTAAGAAACCA
TTATTATCATGACATTAACCTATAAAAATAGGCGTATCACGAGGCCCTTTCGTCTTCAAGAATTCCCGAC
ACCATCGAATGGTGCAAAACCTTTCGCGGTATGGCATGATAGCGCCCGGAAGAGAGTCAATTCAGGGTGG
TGAATGTGAAACCAGTAACGTTATACGATGTCGCAGAGTATGCCGGTGTCTCTTATCAGACCGTTTCCCG
CGTGGTGAACCAGGCCAGCCACGTTTCTGCGAAAACGCGGGAAAAAGTGGAAGCGGCGATGGCGGAGCTG
AATTACATTCCCAACCGCGTGGCACAACAACTGGCGGGCAAACAGTCGTTGCTGATTGGCGTTGCCACCT
CCAGTCTGGCCCTGCACGCGCCGTCGCAAATTGTCGCGGCGATTAAATCTCGCGCCGATCAACTGGGTGC
CAGCGTGGTGGTGTCGATGGTAGAACGAAGCGGCGTCGAAGCCTGTAAAGCGGCGGTGCACAATCTTCTC
GCGCAACGCGTCAGTGGGCTGATCATTAACTATCCGCTGGATGACCAGGATGCCATTGCTGTGGAAGCTG
CCTGCACTAATGTTCCGGCGTTATTTCTTGATGTCTCTGACCAGACACCCATCAACAGTATTATTTTCTC
CCATGAAGACGGTACGCGACTGGGCGTGGAGCATCTGGTCGCATTGGGTCACCAGCAAATCGCGCTGTTA
GCGGGCCCATTAAGTTCTGTCTCGGCGCGTCTGCGTCTGGCTGGCTGGCATAAATATCTCACTCGCAATC
AAATTCAGCCGATAGCGGAACGGGAAGGCGACTGGAGTGCCATGTCCGGTTTTCAACAAACCATGCAAAT
GCTGAATGAGGGCATCGTTCCCACTGCGATGCTGGTTGCCAACGATCAGATGGCGCTGGGCGCAATGCGC
GCCATTACCGAGTCCGGGCTGCGCGTTGGTGCGGATATCTCGGTAGTGGGATACGACGATACCGAAGACA
GCTCATGTTATATCCCGCCGTTAACCACCATCAAACAGGATTTTCGCCTGCTGGGGCAAACCAGCGTGGA
CCGCTTGCTGCAACTCTCTCAGGGCCAGGCGGTGAAGGGCAATCAGCTGTTGCCCGTCTCACTGGTGAAA
AGAAAAACCACCCTGGCGCCCAATACGCAAACCGCCTCTCCCCGCGCGTTGGCCGATTCATTAATGCAGC
TGGCACGACAGGTTTCCCGACTGGAAAGCGGGCAGTGAGCGCAACGCAATTAATGTAAGTTAGCTCACTC
ATTAGGCACAATTCTCATGTTTGACAGCTTATCATCGACTGCACGGTGCACCAATGCTTCTGGCGTCAGG
CAGCCATCGGAAGCTGTGGTATGGCTGTGCAGGTCGTAAATCACTGCATAATTCGTGTCGCTCAAGGCGC
ACTCCCGTTCTGGATAATGTTTTTTGCGCCGACATCATAACGGTTCTGGCAAATATTCTGAAATGAGCTG
Features (pLannotate 1.2.2; 21 found; start..end, strand, type, name):
      1..29      +  promoter       tac promoter: strong E. coli promoter; hybrid between the trp and lac UV5 promoters
     37..53      +  protein_bind   lac operator: The lac repressor binds to the lac operator to inhibit transcription in E. coli. This inhibition can be relieved by adding lactose or isopropyl-β-D-thiogalactopyranoside (IPTG). lac repressor encoded by lacI
    138..155     +  CDS            6xHis: 6xHis affinity tag
    171..824     +  CDS            GST26_SCHJA: Experimental evidence at protein level: Swiss-Prot protein existence level 1. GST isoenzymes appear to play a central role in the parasite detoxification system. Other functions are also suspected including a role in increasing the solubility of haematin in the parasite gut. From Schistosoma japonicum (Blood fluke).
    906..1709    +  CDS            NR0B1 (fragment): NR0B1_HUMAN - Also known as AHC, DAX1. Experimental evidence at protein level: Swiss-Prot protein existence level 1. Orphan nuclear receptor. Component of a cascade required for the development of the hypothalamic-pituitary-adrenal-gonadal axis. Acts as a coregulatory protein that inhibits the transcriptional activity of other nuclear receptors through heterodimeric interactions. May also have a role in the development of the embryo and in the maintenance of embryonic stem cell pluripotency (By similarity). From Homo sapiens (Human).
   1725..1772    +  terminator     fd terminator (sequence withheld): central terminator from bacteriophage fd (Otsuka and Kunisawa, 1982)
   1777..1989    +  CDS            M13 gene III (fragment) (sequence partly withheld): pIII; III; minor coat protein
   2004..2474    +  CDS            M13 gene III (fragment) (sequence partly withheld): pIII; III; minor coat protein
   2496..2566    +  CDS            TcR (fragment): tetracycline efflux protein; tet; confers resistance to tetracycline
   2808..3188    -  CDS            YPB1_ECOLX: Protein predicted: Swiss-Prot protein existence level 4. From Escherichia coli.
   3205..3356    +  CDS            rop (fragment): Rop protein, which maintains plasmids at low copy number; rop
   3392..3820    -  rep_origin     f1 ori (sequence partly withheld): f1 bacteriophage origin of replication; arrow indicates direction of (+) strand synthesis
   3829..3868    +  CDS            rop (fragment): Rop protein, which maintains plasmids at low copy number; rop
   3970..4110    +  misc_feature   bom: basis of mobility region from pBR322
   4296..4883    -  rep_origin     ori: high-copy-number ColE1/pMB1/pBR322/pUC origin of replication
   5054..5914    -  CDS            AmpR: β-lactamase; bla; confers resistance to ampicillin, carbenicillin, and related antibiotics
   5915..6019    -  promoter       AmpR promoter: bla
   6128..6205    +  promoter       lacIq promoter: lacI (mutant); In the lacIq allele, a single base change in the promoter boosts expression of the lacI gene about 10-fold.
   6206..7288    +  CDS            lacI: lac repressor; lacI; The lac repressor binds to the lac operator to inhibit transcription in E. coli. This inhibition can be relieved by adding lactose or isopropyl-β-D-thiogalactopyranoside (IPTG).
   7301..7322    +  protein_bind   CAP binding site: CAP binding activates transcription in the presence of cAMP. E. coli catabolite activator protein
   7341..7358    +  promoter       tet promoter (fragment): E. coli promoter for tetracycline efflux protein gene
