[The description below was written by a language model from this plasmid's Addgene catalogue record and pLannotate feature annotations shown in this document.]
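Description:
pHH0103_NR0B1_Hormone-recep is a bacterial expression plasmid built on the pHH0103 backbone for producing and purifying the hormone-receptor domain of human NR0B1 (DAX1), an orphan nuclear receptor that acts as a coregulator, repressing other nuclear receptors through heterodimeric interactions. The sequenced plasmid is about 7.5 kb. It replicates in E. coli from a ColE1/pBR322-type origin, with the pBR322 bom region nearby, and is selected with ampicillin through the bla gene and its native promoter. The catalogue lists it as low copy. An f1 phage origin is also present; it lies between two annotated rop fragments, so it appears to interrupt that gene.

Expression is driven by the strong hybrid tac promoter followed by a lac operator, and the plasmid carries its own lacI under the up-mutated lacIq promoter, so transcription is held off until induced with IPTG. The annotated coding features run in order from a 6xHis tag to Schistosoma japonicum glutathione S-transferase and then the NR0B1 fragment, which was cloned between SfiI and NotI sites. This layout is consistent with an N-terminally His- and GST-tagged fusion that offers two affinity handles for purification. A bacteriophage fd terminator follows the insert. Downstream of it are fragments of M13 gene III, along with tetracycline-resistance gene and tet promoter remnants. These look like leftovers of a phagemid-derived backbone rather than functional parts, since the gene III pieces sit after the terminator. The associated work is a large-scale survey of ligands for peptide recognition modules, which suggests the purified domain served as a binding target, although the record itself states only expression and purification.
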