Addgene plasmid #109835: pHH0103_NR0B1_Hormone-recep
Purpose: Protein expression and purification of NR0B1_Hormone-recep
Depositing lab: Sachdev Sidhu. Depositing organization: University of Toronto. Publication: Large-scale survey and database of high affinity ligands for peptide recognition modules. Teyra J, Kelil A, Jain S, Helmy M, Jajodia R, Hooda Y, Gu J, D'Cruz AA, Nicholson SE, Min J, Sudol M, Kim PM, Bader GD, Sidhu SS. Mol Syst Biol. 2020 Dec;16(12):e9310. doi: 10.15252/msb.20199310. PubMed 33438817.
Backbone
  Vector backbone: pHH0103
  Vector type: Bacterial Expression
Growth in bacteria
  Bacterial resistance: Ampicillin, 100 μg/mL
  Growth temperature: 37°C
  Growth strain: DH5alpha
  Copy number: Low Copy
Gene/Insert
  Gene/Insert name: NR0B1_Hormone-recep
  Species: H. sapiens (human)
  Entrez Gene: NR0B1 (a.k.a. AHC, AHCH, AHX, DAX-1, DAX1, DSS, GTD, HHG, NROB1, SRXY2)
  Cloning method: Restriction Enzyme; 5′ cloning site Sfi1 (unknown if destroyed); 3′ cloning site Not1 (unknown if destroyed)
Terms and licenses: Academic/Nonprofit Terms; Industry Terms: Not Available to Industry
How to cite: pHH0103_NR0B1_Hormone-recep was a gift from Sachdev Sidhu (Addgene plasmid # 109835 ; http://n2t.net/addgene:109835 ; RRID:Addgene_109835)
