>Addgene plasmid #109835 | pHH0103_NR0B1_Hormone-recep | depositor partial sequence | sequence record 206787 | pHH0103_NR0B1_Hormone-recep sequence 825 bps
GGCCCAGCCGGCCGGCGAGGATCATCCGCAGCAAGGTTCTACTCTGTATTGTGTGCCAACTTCTACCAAC
CAGGCACAAGCTGCTCCGGAAGAACGTCCGCGTGCTCCTTGGTGGGATACCTCTTCTGGCGCCCTGCGTC
CGGTGGCTCTGAAATCTCCGCAGGTTGTCTGCGAGGCAGCCTCCGCGGGCCTGCTGAAAACGCTGCGCTT
TGTTAAATACCTGCCGTGCTTTCAGGTACTGCCGCTGGACCAACAGCTGGTGCTGGTTCGTAACTGCTGG
GCGAGCCTGCTGATGCTGGAGCTGGCACAAGACCGTCTGCAGTTCGAAACCGTGGAAGTTTCCGAGCCGT
CTATGCTGCAGAAAATTCTGACTACCCGTCGCCGTGAAACCGGTGGTAACGAACCACTGCCGGTTCCGAC
TCTGCAGCACCACCTGGCGCCACCTGCGGAAGCGCGTAAAGTGCCGTCCGCAAGCCAGGTCCAGGCCATC
AAATGCTTCCTGAGCAAATGCTGGTCCCTGAATATCTCTACCAAGGAATACGCATACCTGAAGGGTACCG
TACTGTTTAACCCGGACGTACCGGGTCTGCAGTGTGTTAAATATATCCAGGGCCTGCAGTGGGGTACGCA
GCAGATTCTGAGCGAACACACGCGTATGACCCATCAGGGCCCGCACGATCGCTTCATTGAACTGAACAGC
ACTCTGTTCCTGCTGCGCTTCATCAACGCGAACGTAATTGCTGAACTGTTCTTCCGCCCGATCATCGGTA
CCGTTTCCATGGACGATATGATGCTGGAAATGCTGTGTACCAAAATCGCGGCCGC
